>Addgene plasmid #130688 | pLenti-CMV-SMCHD1-Exon37-48-3xFLAG | addgene full sequence | sequence record 255555 | Addgene NGS Result
TCGACGGTATCGGTTAACTTTTAAAAGAAAAGGGGGGATTGGGGGGTACAGTGCAGGGGAAAGAATAGTA
GACATAATAGCAACAGACATACAAACTAAAGAATTACAAAAACAAATTACAAAATTCAAAATTTTATCGA
TAAGCTTGGGAGTTCCGCGTTACATAACTTACGGTAAATGGCCCGCCTGGCTGACCGCCCAACGACCCCC
GCCCATTGACGTCAATAATGACGTATGTTCCCATAGTAACGCCAATAGGGACTTTCCATTGACGTCAATG
GGTGGAGTATTTACGGTAAACTGCCCACTTGGCAGTACATCAAGTGTATCATATGCCAAGTACGCCCCCT
ATTGACGTCAATGACGGTAAATGGCCCGCCTGGCATTATGCCCAGTACATGACCTTATGGGACTTTCCTA
CTTGGCAGTACATCTACGTATTAGTCATCGCTATTACCATGGTGATGCGGTTTTGGCAGTACATCAATGG
GCGTGGATAGCGGTTTGACTCACGGGGATTTCCAAGTCTCCACCCCATTGACGTCAATGGGAGTTTGTTT
TGGCACCAAAATCAACGGGACTTTCCAAAATGTCGTAACAACTCCGCCCCATTGACGCAAATGGGCGGTA
GGCGTGTACGGTGGGAGGTCTATATAAGCAGAGCTCGTTTAGTGAACCGTCAGATCGCCTGGAGACGCCA
TCCACGCTGTTTTGACCTCCATAGAAGACACCGACTCTAGAGGATCCATGGATGACTACGACAACCATAC
TGGAATTGATTTGGTTGGCACTATAATAGCCACCATTAAAGGCTCTAATGAGGAAGATACTGATACCCCA
CTTTTTATTGGGAAAGTTAGAACACTTGAATTCCCCTTCGTGAATGGTTCGGCTGAAATCATGAGTCTGG
TGCTGGCAGAAAGTAGTCCTGGAAGGGATAGTACTGAATATTTTATTGTATTTGAGCCCCGGCTACCACT
TTTATCAAGAACCTTAGAACCATATATCCTACCGTTCATGTTTTACAATGATGTTAAGAAGCAGCAACAA
ATGGCAGCACTTACAAAAGAAAAGGACCAATTATCTCAGTCTATTGTTATGTATAAAAGTTTATTTGAAG
CCAGCCAACAGCTTCTTAATGAAATGAAATGTCAAGTTGAAGAAGCAAGATTAAAAGAGGCCCAATTGCG
AAATGAACTAAAAATACATAATATTGACATTCCTACAACACAACAGGTGCCACACATTGAAGCACTTCTG
AAAAGAAAGCTATCAGAACAAGAAGAACTGAAGAAAAAACCTAGAAGATCGTGTACTCTTCCAAACTATA
CTAAAGGCAGTGGAGATGTTTTGGGAAAGATTGCACATCTAGCACAAATTGAAGATGATAGAGCTGCGAT
GGTTATTTCTTGGCATCTGGCAAGTGACATGGACTGTGTAGTCACCCTAACCACTGACGCTGCACGTCGT
ATCTATGATGAAACCCAAGGTCGTCAGCAGGTGTTGCCCCTTGATTCTATTTACAAGAAGACTCTTCCAG
ATTGGAAAAGATCTCTACCTCATTTCCGAAATGGAAAATTGTATTTTAAACCCATTGGAGATCCAGTCTT
TGCTCGAGACTTGTTAACATTTCCAGATAATGTAGAACATTGTGAAACAGTATTTGGTATGCTGTTAGGA
GACACCATTATTTTGGATAATCTGGATGCGGCCAATCATTATAGAAAAGAGGTTGTTAAAATTACACACT
GTCCTACACTGCTGACCAGAGATGGAGATCGAATTCGAAGTAATGGAAAGTTTGGGGGCCTTCAGAATAA
AGCTCCTCCAATGGATAAACTTCGGGGAATGGTATTTGGAGCTCCAGTTCCAAAACAGTGTCTGATCTTA
GGGGAACAAATAGATCTTCTTCAGCAGTATCGTTCTGCTGTGTGCAAACTAGACAGTGTGAATAAGGATC
TTAACAGTCAATTAGAGTACCTTCGCACTCCGGATATGAGGAAGAAAAAGCAAGAACTTGATGAACATGA
GAAAAATCTCAAACTAATAGAGGAAAAACTAGGTATGACTCCCATACGTAAGTGTAATGACTCATTGCGT
CATTCACCAAAGGTTGAGACGACAGATTGTCCAGTTCCTCCTAAAAGAATGAGACGAGAAGCTACAAGAC
AAAATAGGATTATAACCAAAACAGATGTAGACTACAAAGACCATGACGGTGATTATAAAGATCATGACAT
CGATTACAAGGATGACGATGACAAGTGAGTCGACAATCAACCTCTGGATTACAAAATTTGTGAAAGATTG
ACTGGTATTCTTAACTATGTTGCTCCTTTTACGCTATGTGGATACGCTGCTTTAATGCCTTTGTATCATG
CTATTGCTTCCCGTATGGCTTTCATTTTCTCCTCCTTGTATAAATCCTGGTTGCTGTCTCTTTATGAGGA
GTTGTGGCCCGTTGTCAGGCAACGTGGCGTGGTGTGCACTGTGTTTGCTGACGCAACCCCCACTGGTTGG
GGCATTGCCACCACCTGTCAGCTCCTTTCCGGGACTTTCGCTTTCCCCCTCCCTATTGCCACGGCGGAAC
TCATCGCCGCCTGCCTTGCCCGCTGCTGGACAGGGGCTCGGCTGTTGGGCACTGACAATTCCGTGGTGTT
GTCGGGGAAGCTGACGTCCTTTCCATGGCTGCTCGCCTGTGTTGCCACCTGGATTCTGCGCGGGACGTCC
TTCTGCTACGTCCCTTCGGCCCTCAATCCAGCGGACCTTCCTTCCCGCGGCCTGCTGCCGGCTCTGCGGC
CTCTTCCGCGTCTTCGCCTTCGCCCTCAGACGAGTCGGATCTCCCTTTGGGCCGCCTCCCCGCCTGGAAT
TCTACCGGGTAGGGGAGGCGCTTTTCCCAAGGCAGTCTGGAGCATGCGCTTTAGCAGCCCCGCTGGGCAC
TTGGCGCTACACAAGTGGCCTCTGGCCTCGCACACATTCCACATCCACCGGTAGGCGCCAACCGGCTCCG
TTCTTTGGTGGCCCCTTCGCGCCACCTTCTACTCCTCCCCTAGTCAGGAAGTTCCCCCCCGCCCCGCAGC
TCGCGTCGTGCAGGACGTGACAAATGGAAGTAGCACGTCTCACTAGTCTCGTGCAGATGGACAGCACCGC
TGAGCAATGGAAGCGGGTAGGCCTTTGGGGCAGCGGCCAATAGCAGCTTTGCTCCTTCGCTTTCTGGGCT
CAGAGGCTGGGAAGGGGTGGGTCCGGGGGCGGGCTCAGGGGCGGGCTCAGGGGCGGGGCGGGCGCCCGAA
GGTCCTCCGGAGGCCCGGCATTCTGCACGCTTCAAAAGCGCACGTCTGCCGCGCTGTTCTCCTCTTCCTC
ATCTCCGGGCCTTTCGACCTGCAGCCCAAGCTTACCATGACCGAGTACAAGCCCACGGTGCGCCTCGCCA
CCCGCGACGACGTCCCCAGGGCCGTACGCACCCTCGCCGCCGCGTTCGCCGACTACCCCGCCACGCGCCA
CACCGTCGATCCGGACCGCCACATCGAGCGGGTCACCGAGCTGCAAGAACTCTTCCTCACGCGCGTCGGG
CTCGACATCGGCAAGGTGTGGGTCGCGGACGACGGCGCCGCGGTGGCGGTCTGGACCACGCCGGAGAGCG
TCGAAGCGGGGGCGGTGTTCGCCGAGATCGGCCCGCGCATGGCCGAGTTGAGCGGTTCCCGGCTGGCCGC
GCAGCAACAGATGGAAGGCCTCCTGGCGCCGCACCGGCCCAAGGAGCCCGCGTGGTTCCTGGCCACCGTC
GGCGTCTCGCCCGACCACCAGGGCAAGGGTCTGGGCAGCGCCGTCGTGCTCCCCGGAGTGGAGGCGGCCG
AGCGCGCCGGGGTGCCCGCCTTCCTGGAGACCTCCGCGCCCCGCAACCTCCCCTTCTACGAGCGGCTCGG
CTTCACCGTCACCGCCGACGTCGAGGTGCCCGAAGGACCGCGCACCTGGTGCATGACCCGCAAGCCCGGT
GCCTGACGCCCGCCCCACGACCCGCAGCGCCCGACCGAAAGGAGCGCACGACCCCATGCATCTCGAGGGC
CCGGTACCTTTAAGACCAATGACTTACAAGGCAGCTGTAGATCTTAGCCACTTTTTAAAAGAAAAGGGGG
GACTGGAAGGGCTAGCTCACTCCCAACGAAGACAAGATCTGCTTTTTGCTTGTACTGGGTCTCTCTGGTT
AGACCAGATCTGAGCCTGGGAGCTCTCTGGCTAACTAGGGAACCCACTGCTTAAGCCTCAATAAAGCTTG
CCTTGAGTGCTTCAAGTAGTGTGTGCCCGTCTGTTGTGTGACTCTGGTAACTAGAGATCCCTCAGACCCT
TTTAGTCAGTGTGGAAAATCTCTAGCAGTAGTAGTTCATGTCATCTTATTATTCAGTATTTATAACTTGC
AAAGAAATGAATATCAGAGAGTGAGAGGAACTTGTTTATTGCAGCTTATAATGGTTACAAATAAAGCAAT
AGCATCACAAATTTCACAAATAAAGCATTTTTTTCACTGCATTCTAGTTGTGGTTTGTCCAAACTCATCA
ATGTATCTTATCATGTCTGGCTCTAGCTATCCCGCCCCTAACTCCGCCCATCCCGCCCCTAACTCCGCCC
AGTTCCGCCCATTCTCCGCCCCATGGCTGACTAATTTTTTTTATTTATGCAGAGGCCGAGGCCGCCTCGG
CCTCTGAGCTATTCCAGAAGTAGTGAGGAGGCTTTTTTGGAGGCCTAGGGACGTACCCAATTCGCCCTAT
AGTGAGTCGTATTACGCGCGCTCACTGGCCGTCGTTTTACAACGTCGTGACTGGGAAAACCCTGGCGTTA
CCCAACTTAATCGCCTTGCAGCACATCCCCCTTTCGCCAGCTGGCGTAATAGCGAAGAGGCCCGCACCGA
TCGCCCTTCCCAACAGTTGCGCAGCCTGAATGGCGAATGGG
[124 nt withheld, positions 4942-5065]
C
[91 nt withheld, positions 5067-5157]
A
[49 nt withheld, positions 5159-5207]
CCTTTGACGTTGGAGTCCACGTTCTTT
[37 nt withheld, positions 5235-5271]
ACCCTATCTCGGTCTATTCTTTTGATTTATAAGGGATTTTGCCGATTTCGGCCTATTGGTTAAAAAATGA
GCTGATTTAACAAAAATTTAACGCGAATTTTAACAAAATATTAACGCTTACAATTTAGGTGGCACTTTTC
GGGGAAATGTGCGCGGAACCCCTATTTGTTTATTTTTCTAAATACATTCAAATATGTATCCGCTCATGAG
ACAATAACCCTGATAAATGCTTCAATAATATTGAAAAAGGAAGAGTATGAGTATTCAACATTTCCGTGTC
GCCCTTATTCCCTTTTTTGCGGCATTTTGCCTTCCTGTTTTTGCTCACCCAGAAACGCTGGTGAAAGTAA
AAGATGCTGAAGATCAGTTGGGTGCACGAGTGGGTTACATCGAACTGGATCTCAACAGCGGTAAGATCCT
TGAGAGTTTTCGCCCCGAAGAACGTTTTCCAATGATGAGCACTTTTAAAGTTCTGCTATGTGGCGCGGTA
TTATCCCGTATTGACGCCGGGCAAGAGCAACTCGGTCGCCGCATACACTATTCTCAGAATGACTTGGTTG
AGTACTCACCAGTCACAGAAAAGCATCTTACGGATGGCATGACAGTAAGAGAATTATGCAGTGCTGCCAT
AACCATGAGTGATAACACTGCGGCCAACTTACTTCTGACAACGATCGGAGGACCGAAGGAGCTAACCGCT
TTTTTGCACAACATGGGGGATCATGTAACTCGCCTTGATCGTTGGGAACCGGAGCTGAATGAAGCCATAC
CAAACGACGAGCGTGACACCACGATGCCTGTAGCAATGGCAACAACGTTGCGCAAACTATTAACTGGCGA
ACTACTTACTCTAGCTTCCCGGCAACAATTAATAGACTGGATGGAGGCGGATAAAGTTGCAGGACCACTT
CTGCGCTCGGCCCTTCCGGCTGGCTGGTTTATTGCTGATAAATCTGGAGCCGGTGAGCGTGGGTCTCGCG
GTATCATTGCAGCACTGGGGCCAGATGGTAAGCCCTCCCGTATCGTAGTTATCTACACGACGGGGAGTCA
GGCAACTATGGATGAACGAAATAGACAGATCGCTGAGATAGGTGCCTCACTGATTAAGCATTGGTAACTG
TCAGACCAAGTTTACTCATATATACTTTAGATTGATTTAAAACTTCATTTTTAATTTAAAAGGATCTAGG
TGAAGATCCTTTTTGATAATCTCATGACCAAAATCCCTTAACGTGAGTTTTCGTTCCACTGAGCGTCAGA
CCCCGTAGAAAAGATCAAAGGATCTTCTTGAGATCCTTTTTTTCTGCGCGTAATCTGCTGCTTGCAAACA
AAAAAACCACCGCTACCAGCGGTGGTTTGTTTGCCGGATCAAGAGCTACCAACTCTTTTTCCGAAGGTAA
CTGGCTTCAGCAGAGCGCAGATACCAAATACTGTTCTTCTAGTGTAGCCGTAGTTAGGCCACCACTTCAA
GAACTCTGTAGCACCGCCTACATACCTCGCTCTGCTAATCCTGTTACCAGTGGCTGCTGCCAGTGGCGAT
AAGTCGTGTCTTACCGGGTTGGACTCAAGACGATAGTTACCGGATAAGGCGCAGCGGTCGGGCTGAACGG
GGGGTTCGTGCACACAGCCCAGCTTGGAGCGAACGACCTACACCGAACTGAGATACCTACAGCGTGAGCT
ATGAGAAAGCGCCACGCTTCCCGAAGGGAGAAAGGCGGACAGGTATCCGGTAAGCGGCAGGGTCGGAACA
GGAGAGCGCACGAGGGAGCTTCCAGGGGGAAACGCCTGGTATCTTTATAGTCCTGTCGGGTTTCGCCACC
TCTGACTTGAGCGTCGATTTTTGTGATGCTCGTCAGGGGGGCGGAGCCTATGGAAAAACGCCAGCAACGC
GGCCTTTTTACGGTTCCTGGCCTTTTGCTGGCCTTTTGCTCACATGTTCTTTCCTGCGTTATCCCCTGAT
TCTGTGGATAACCGTATTACCGCCTTTGAGTGAGCTGATACCGCTCGCCGCAGCCGAACGACCGAGCGCA
GCGAGTCAGTGAGCGAGGAAGCGGAAGAGCGCCCAATACGCAAACCGCCTCTCCCCGCGCGTTGGCCGAT
TCATTAATGCAGCTGGCACGACAGGTTTCCCGACTGGAAAGCGGGCAGTGAGCGCAACGCAATTAATGTG
AGTTAGCTCACTCATTAGGCACCCCAGGCTTTACACTTTATGCTTCCGGCTCGTATGTTGTGTGGAATTG
TGAGCGGATAACAATTTCACACAGGAAACAGCTATGACCATGATTACGCCAAGCGCGCAATTAACCCTCA
CTAAAGGGAACAAAAGCTGGAGCTGCAAGCTTAATGTAGTCTTATGCAATACTCTTGTAGTCTTGCAACA
TGGTAACGATGAGTTAGCAACATGCCTTACAAGGAGAGAAAAAGCACCGTGCATGCCGATTGGTGGAAGT
AAGGTGGTACGATCGTGCCTTATTAGGAAGGCAACAGACGGGTCTGACATGGATTGGACGAACCACTGAA
TTGCCGCATTGCAGAGATATTGTATTTAAGTGCCTAGCTCGATACATAAACGGGTCTCTCTGGTTAGACC
AGATCTGAGCCTGGGAGCTCTCTGGCTAACTAGGGAACCCACTGCTTAAGCCTCAATAAAGCTTGCCTTG
AGTGCTTCAAGTAGTGTGTGCCCGTCTGTTGTGTGACTCTGGTAACTAGAGATCCCTCAGACCCTTTTAG
TCAGTGTGGAAAATCTCTAGCAGTGGCGCCCGAACAGGGACTTGAAAGCGAAAGGGAAACCAGAGGAGCT
CTCTCGACGCAGGACTCGGCTTGCTGAAGCGCGCACGGCAAGAGGCGAGGGGCGGCGACTGGTGAGTACG
CCAAAAATTTTGACTAGCGGAGGCTAGAAGGAGAGAGATGGGTGCGAGAGCGTCAGTATTAAGCGGGGGA
GAATTAGATCGCGATGGGAAAAAATTCGGTTAAGGCCAGGGGGAAAGAAAAAATATAAATTAAAACATAT
AGTATGGGCAAGCAGGGAGCTAGAACGATTCGCAGTTAATCCTGGCCTGTTAGAAACATCAGAAGGCTGT
AGACAAATACTGGGACAGCTACAACCATCCCTTCAGACAGGATCAGAAGAACTTAGATCATTATATAATA
CAGTAGCAACCCTCTATTGTGTGCATCAAAGGATAGAGATAAAAGACACCAAGGAAGCTTTAGACAAGAT
AGAGGAAGAGCAAAACAAAAGTAAGACCACCGCACAGCAAGCGGCCGCTGATCTTCAGACCTGGAGGAGG
AGATATGAGGGACAATTGGAGAAGTGAATTATATAAATATAAAGTAGTAAAAATTGAACCATTAGGAGTA
GCACCCACCAAGGCAAAGAGAAGAGTGGTGCAGAGAGAAAAAAGAGCAGTGGGAATAGGAGCTTTGTTCC
TTGGGTTCTTGGGAGCAGCAGGAAGCACTATGGGCGCAGCGTCAATGACGCTGACGGTACAGGCCAGACA
ATTATTGTCTGGTATAGTGCAGCAGCAGAACAATTTGCTGAGGGCTATTGAGGCGCAACAGCATCTGTTG
CAACTCACAGTCTGGGGCATCAAGCAGCTCCAGGCAAGAATCCTGGCTGTGGAAAGATACCTAAAGGATC
AACAGCTCCTGGGGATTTGGGGTTGCTCTGGAAAACTCATTTGCACCACTGCTGTGCCTTGGAATGCTAG
TTGGAGTAATAAATCTCTGGAACAGATTTGGAATCACACGACCTGGATGGAGTGGGACAGAGAAATTAAC
AATTACACAAGCTTAATACACTCCTTAATTGAAGAATCGCAAAACCAGCAAGAAAAGAATGAACAAGAAT
TATTGGAATTAGATAAATGGGCAAGTTTGTGGAATTGGTTTAACATAACAAATTGGCTGTGGTATATAAA
ATTATTCATAATGATAGTAGGAGGCTTGGTAGGTTTAAGAATAGTTTTTGCTGTACTTTCTATAGTGAAT
AGAGTTAGGCAGGGATATTCACCATTATCGTTTCAGACCCACCTCCCAACCCCGAGGGGACCCGACAGGC
CCGAAGGAATAGAAGAAGAAGGTGGAGAGAGAGACAGAGACAGATCCATTCGATTAGTGAACGGATC
Features (pLannotate 1.2.2; 29 found; start..end, strand, type, name):
     19..135     +  misc_feature   cPPT/CTS: central polypurine tract and central termination sequence of HIV-1
    158..461     +  enhancer       CMV enhancer: human cytomegalovirus immediate early enhancer
    462..665     +  promoter       CMV promoter: human cytomegalovirus (CMV) immediate early promoter
    751..2199    +  CDS            SMCHD1 (fragment): SMHD1_HUMAN - Also known as KIAA0650 From Homo sapiens (Human).
   2200..2265    +  CDS            3xFLAG: three tandem FLAG® epitope tags, followed by an enterokinase cleavage site
   2275..2863    +  misc_feature   WPRE: woodchuck hepatitis virus posttranscriptional regulatory element
   2877..3376    +  promoter       PGK promoter: mouse phosphoglycerate kinase 1 promoter
   3397..3996    +  CDS            PuroR: puromycin N-acetyltransferase; pac from Streptomyces alboniger; confers resistance to puromycin
   4064..4201    +  CDS            nef (fragment): NEF_HV1LA - Experimental evidence at protein level: Swiss-Prot protein existence level 1. Extracellular Nef protein targets CD4(+) T-lymphocytes for apoptosis by interacting with CXCR4 surface receptors. From Human immunodeficiency virus type 1 group M subtype B (isolate Lai) (HIV-1).
   4187..4367    +  LTR            5' LTR (truncated): truncated 5' long terminal repeat (LTR) from HIV-1
   4439..4560    +  polyA_signal   SV40 poly(A) signal: SV40 polyadenylation signal
   4600..4735    +  rep_origin     SV40 ori: SV40 origin of replication
   4756..4774    -  promoter       T7 promoter: promoter for bacteriophage T7 RNA polymerase
   4782..4937    +  CDS            lacZα (fragment): LacZα fragment of β-galactosidase; lacZ fragment
   4942..5370    +  rep_origin     f1 ori (sequence partly withheld): f1 bacteriophage origin of replication; arrow indicates direction of (+) strand synthesis
   5423..5527    +  promoter       AmpR promoter: bla
   5528..6388    +  CDS            AmpR: β-lactamase; bla; confers resistance to ampicillin, carbenicillin, and related antibiotics
   6559..7147    +  rep_origin     ori: high-copy-number ColE1/pMB1/pBR322/pUC origin of replication
   7330..7422    +  CDS            lacI (fragment): lac repressor; lacI; The lac repressor binds to the lac operator to inhibit transcription in E. coli. This inhibition can be relieved by adding lactose or isopropyl-β-D-thiogalactopyranoside (IPTG).
   7435..7456    +  protein_bind   CAP binding site: CAP binding activates transcription in the presence of cAMP. E. coli catabolite activator protein
   7471..7501    +  promoter       lac promoter: promoter for the E. coli lac operon
   7509..7525    +  protein_bind   lac operator: The lac repressor binds to the lac operator to inhibit transcription in E. coli. This inhibition can be relieved by adding lactose or isopropyl-β-D-thiogalactopyranoside (IPTG). lac repressor encoded by lacI
   7570..7588    +  promoter       T3 promoter: promoter for bacteriophage T3 RNA polymerase
   7616..7842    +  promoter       RSV promoter: Rous sarcoma virus enhancer/promoter
   7843..8023    +  LTR            5' LTR (truncated): truncated 5' long terminal repeat (LTR) from HIV-1
   8070..8195    +  misc_feature   HIV-1 Ψ: packaging signal of human immunodeficiency virus type 1
   8179..8542    +  CDS            HIV-1 gag (fragment): gag protein from human immunodeficiency virus 1; gag
   8688..8921    +  misc_feature   RRE: The Rev response element (RRE) of HIV-1 allows for Rev-dependent mRNA export from the nucleus to the cytoplasm.
   9298..9398    +  CDS            Rev (fragment): human immunodeficiency virus 1 (HIV-1) Rev protein; rev; enhances nuclear export of unspliced and incompletely spliced viral mRNAs
