[The description below was written by a language model from this plasmid's Addgene catalogue record and pLannotate feature annotations shown in this document.]
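Description:
pLenti-CMV-SMCHD1-Exon37-48-3xFLAG is a lentiviral transfer plasmid for mammalian expression of a C-terminal portion of human SMCHD1. It is maintained in E. coli through a high-copy ColE1/pUC-type origin with ampicillin resistance (AmpR). An f1 origin, an SV40 origin and remnants of a lac/T7/T3 cloning region are also present in the backbone. The viral portion has the layout of an RSV-promoter-driven, Tat-independent vector. An RSV promoter is fused to a truncated HIV-1 5' LTR, followed by the Ψ packaging signal with a partial gag sequence, the Rev response element and a cPPT/CTS. These elements support genomic RNA packaging, Rev-dependent nuclear export and efficient transduction. The downstream LTR is also annotated as a truncated HIV-1 LTR and is followed by an SV40 polyadenylation signal.

Between the LTRs, the CMV immediate-early enhancer and promoter drive the SMCHD1 fragment encoded by exons 37 to 48. The recorded mutation replaces residues 1 through 1522 with a single initiating methionine, so only the C-terminal region is made. It is fused in frame to a C-terminal 3xFLAG epitope for detection or immunoprecipitation. A WPRE follows the coding sequence to enhance transcript expression. A separate mouse PGK promoter drives puromycin N-acetyltransferase, allowing selection of transfected or transduced cells. The cloning sites used for the insert are not recorded. According to the associated publication title, the construct belongs to a deletion series used to map SMCHD1 domains responsible for nuclear localization, homodimerization and protein cleavage. SMCHD1 is a gene linked to FSHD2 and BAMS.
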