Addgene plasmid #130688: pLenti-CMV-SMCHD1-Exon37-48-3xFLAG
Purpose: Expresses human SMCHD1 Exon37-48 with a C-terminal 3xFLAG tag
Depositing lab: Stephen Tapscott. Depositing organization: Fred Hutchinson Cancer Center. Publication: Identification of SMCHD1 domains for nuclear localization, homo-dimerization, and protein cleavage. Hiramuki Y, Tapscott SJ. Skelet Muscle. 2018 Aug 2;8(1):24. doi: 10.1186/s13395-018-0172-z. PubMed 30071896.
Backbone
  Vector backbone: pLenti
  Backbone size w/o insert (bp): 7866
  Vector type: Mammalian Expression
  Selectable markers: Puromycin
Growth in bacteria
  Bacterial resistance: Ampicillin, 100 μg/mL
  Growth temperature: 37°C
  Growth strain: NEB Stable
  Copy number: High Copy
Gene/Insert
  Gene/Insert name: SMCHD1 Exon37-48
  Species: H. sapiens (human)
  Insert size (bp): 1521
  Mutation: 1M_T1522delinsM
  Entrez Gene: SMCHD1 (a.k.a. BAMS, FSHD2)
  Promoter: CMV
  Tag / fusion protein: 3xFLAG (C terminal on insert)
  Cloning method: Restriction Enzyme; 5′ cloning site Unknown (unknown if destroyed); 3′ cloning site Unknown (unknown if destroyed)
Terms and licenses: Academic/Nonprofit Terms; Industry Terms: Not Available to Industry
How to cite: pLenti-CMV-SMCHD1-Exon37-48-3xFLAG was a gift from Stephen Tapscott (Addgene plasmid # 130688 ; http://n2t.net/addgene:130688 ; RRID:Addgene_130688)
